>Addgene plasmid #21758 | pDEST27-GST-ATXN1 FL(84Q)-S776A | addgene partial sequence | sequence record 82573 | pGEX-5 5'-GGGCTGGCAAGCCACGTTTGGTG-3'
GGATCTGGTTCCGCGTTCTAGATCAACAAGTTTGTACAAAAAAGTTGGCATGAAATCCAACCAAGAGCGG
AGCAACGAATGCCTGCCTCCCAAGAAGCGCGAGATCCCCGCCACCAGCCGGTCCTCCGAGGAGAAGGCCC
CTACCCTGCCCAGCGACAACCACCGGGTGGAGGGCACAGCATGGCTCCCGGGCAACCCTGGTGGCCGGGG
CCACGGGGGCGGGAGGCATGGGCCGGCAGGGACCTCGGTGGAGCTTGGTTTACAACAGGGAATAGGTTTA
CACAAAGCATTGTCCACAGGGCTGGACTACTCCCCGCCCAGCGCTCCCAGGTCTGTCCCCGTGGCCACCA
CGCTGCCTGCCGCGTACGCCACCCCGCAGCCAGGGACCCCGGTGTCCCCCGTACAGTACGCTCACCTGCC
GCACACCTTCCAGTTCATTGGGTCCTCCCAATACAGTGGAACCTATGCCAGCTTCATCCCATCACAGCTG
ATCCCCCCAACCGCCAACCCCGTCACCAGTGCAGTGGCCTCGGCCGCAGGGGCCACCACTCCATCCCAGC
GCTCCCAGCTGGAGGCCTATTCCACTCTGCTGGCCAACATGGGCAGTCTGAGCCAGACGCCGGGACACAA
GGCTGAGCAGCAGCAGCAGCAGCAGCAGCAGCAGCAGCAGCAGCAGCAGCAGCAGCAGCAGCAGCAGCAG
CAGCAGCAGCAGCAGCAGCAGCAGCAGCAGCAGCAGCAGCAGCAGCAGCAGCAGCAGCAGCAGCAGCAGC
AGCAGCAGCAGCAGCAGCAGCAGCAGCAGCAGCAGCAGCAGCAGCAGCAGCAGCAGCAGCAGCAGCAGCA
GCAGCAGCAGCAGCAGCAGCAGCAGCAGCAGCAGCAGCAGCAGCAGCAGCACCTCAGCAG
