>Addgene plasmid #21758 | pDEST27-GST-ATXN1 FL(84Q)-S776A | addgene partial sequence | sequence record 82893 | M13pUC-Fwd 5'-CCCAGTCACGACGTTGTAAAACG-3'
CGACTCACTATAGGGAGAGAGCTATGAACGTCGCATGCACGCGATCAACCACTTTGTACAAGAAAGTTGG
CTTGCCTACATTAGACCGGCCTTCAATGCAAATCTTAACCTCCTGAGGAATTAGAGAAGGCTTAGGAAGA
GTCAAAGGTGGTTCGTCTTCTGACTTCTCCAGTTTGCGGCTCTCTGGCGCCGCCCACCTCCTCTTCCTCG
TTGCCGCGGGCTTGCTGGGTTCTATTTTGGTGAGGAAGGGCGCTGCAGGCAATCCCATTTTCTCTGGAAA
CTTCAGTTCGCCATTCTCAGAGAGCATCTGGGCACTCCCCTGGTTGATTCCGTTTTCCTGCTCGGCATAC
CTGTGTCTGCTGCCCGCCAGGCCGTCGGCCTTTGAGTGCTTCAGCAGGACGCTGGCGGGATCCACGGGCT
GGCCCTTTTTAACAGAGCCGTTCTTCAGGTTCTTGAGGGTAAGCGAGATGCAGACATCCCCAACTGAGAG
TTTGGAACACGGCAAATCAAAGAGCTGGCTGGTTCTCTCCGGACAGCAGGATGACCAGCCCTGTCCAAAC
ACAAAAAAAGGATACTCTACCAAAACTTCAACGCTGACCTGGGCTCGGTGCTCCCCGACGGCGAACTGTA
TCACGGCCACGCCCGGGCTATGGCTGTCTTCAATCCTCTCTACGGTGCTGGAGTCGATCTTCAGGTCGTT
GCTTATCTCTGCACTCTGGATGAAATCTTCTGTTTTTAAGTCTTCCACCTTCTTTAGCTCCCCGTTGGCC
AACTGGATGATGGAGCCTTTCATGAAGTAGGGAGGCAGCGTAGGGGGAGCCGCCGCCGGGGAGGCCACGG
ACTGCACCACAGGCAGGTGGATCTGGGCCTGCACCATGGCTGGGTAGGCGGCCTGGGTGACCAGGGCCTC
A
