[The description below was written by a language model from this plasmid's Addgene catalogue record.]
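Description:
pDEST27-GST-ATXN1 FL(84Q)-S776A is a mammalian expression plasmid built on the commercial Gateway destination vector pDEST27, into which full-length human Ataxin-1 (ATXN1) was introduced by Gateway recombination. It is maintained in E. coli as a high-copy plasmid under ampicillin selection, and it carries a neomycin resistance marker so that transfected mammalian cells can be selected with G418. No feature table accompanies the record, so details such as the origin of replication, polyadenylation signal and the recombination sites flanking the insert are not documented here.

Expression is driven by the CMV promoter, a strong constitutive promoter in most mammalian cell lines. The backbone supplies an N-terminal glutathione S-transferase (GST) tag, so the product is a GST–Ataxin-1 fusion that can be captured on glutathione resin. The insert of about 2.6 kb encodes the expanded, disease-associated form of Ataxin-1 with a stretch of 84 glutamines, the type of polyglutamine expansion underlying spinocerebellar ataxia type 1 (SCA1). It also carries a serine-to-alanine substitution at residue 776, which removes that serine as a potential phosphorylation site. The record notes that the insert lacks a stop codon, so translation presumably terminates in downstream vector sequence, adding a few extra residues at the C terminus.

Given the GST tag and the associated work on how polyglutamine expansion alters Ataxin-1's native protein complexes in SCA1, the construct is suited to pull-down and interaction studies in transfected mammalian cells. There it allows the expanded S776A mutant to be compared with other Ataxin-1 variants.
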