Addgene plasmid #21758: pDEST27-GST-ATXN1 FL(84Q)-S776A
Depositing lab: Huda Zoghbi. Depositing organization: Baylor College of Medicine. Publication: Opposing effects of polyglutamine expansion on native protein complexes contribute to SCA1. Lim J, Crespo-Barreto J, Jafar-Nejad P, Bowman AB, Richman R, Hill DE, Orr HT, Zoghbi HY. Nature. 2008 Apr 10. 452(7188):713-8. 10.1038/nature06731 PubMed 18337722.
Backbone
  Vector backbone: pDEST27
  Backbone manufacturer: Invitrogen
  Backbone size w/o insert (bp): 8123
  Vector type: Mammalian Expression
  Selectable markers: Neomycin (select with G418)
Growth in bacteria
  Bacterial resistance: Ampicillin, 100 μg/mL
  Growth temperature: 37°C
  Growth strain: DH5alpha
  Growth instructions: DH10B or similar
  Copy number: High Copy
Gene/Insert
  Gene/Insert name: Ataxin-1 (alt name: ATXN1)
  Species: H. sapiens (human)
  Insert size (bp): 2604
  Mutation: insert contains a stretch of 84 Q(Glutamines) and no stop codonSerine 776 changed to Alaninethis is the mutant (expanded) version of Ataxin-1
  GenBank ID: NM_000332
  Entrez Gene: ATXN1 (a.k.a. ATX1, D6S504E, SCA1)
  Promoter: CMV
  Tag / fusion protein: GST (N terminal on backbone)
  Cloning method: Gateway Cloning
  Sequencing primers: 5′ pGEX 5'; 3′ M13 (-21) Forward or T7
Terms and licenses: Academic/Nonprofit Terms; Industry Terms: Not Available to Industry
How to cite: pDEST27-GST-ATXN1 FL(84Q)-S776A was a gift from Huda Zoghbi (Addgene plasmid # 21758 ; http://n2t.net/addgene:21758 ; RRID:Addgene_21758)
